>Addgene plasmid #232005 | pCMV CHMP2B-L4D F5D-d55-96-3xHA (Δα2) | addgene full sequence | sequence record 468212 | Addgene NGS Result
GATCTCCCGATCCCCTATGGTGCACTCTCAGTACAATCTGCTCTGATGCCGCATAGTTAAGCCAGTATCT
GCTCCCTGCTTGTGTGTTGGAGGTCGCTGAGTAGTGCGCGAGCAAAATTTAAGCTACAACAAGGCAAGGC
TTGACCGACAATTGCATGAAGAATCTGCTTAGGGTTAGGCGTTTTGCGCTGCTTCGCGATGTACGGGCCA
GATATACGCGTTGACATTGATTATTGACTAGTTATTAATAGTAATCAATTACGGGGTCATTAGTTCATAG
CCCATATATGGAGTTCCGCGTTACATAACTTACGGTAAATGGCCCGCCTGGCTGACCGCCCAACGACCCC
CGCCCATTGACGTCAATAATGACGTATGTTCCCATAGTAACGCCAATAGGGACTTTCCATTGACGTCAAT
GGGTGGAGTATTTACGGTAAACTGCCCACTTGGCAGTACATCAAGTGTATCATATGCCAAGTACGCCCCC
TATTGACGTCAATGACGGTAAATGGCCCGCCTGGCATTATGCCCAGTACATGACCTTATGGGACTTTCCT
ACTTGGCAGTACATCTACGTATTAGTCATCGCTATTACCATGGTGATGCGGTTTTGGCAGTACATCAATG
GGCGTGGATAGCGGTTTGACTCACGGGGATTTCCAAGTCTCCACCCCATTGACGTCAATGGGAGTTTGTT
TTGGCACCAAAATCAACGGGACTTTCCAAAATGTCGTAACAACTCCGCCCCATTGACGCAAATGGGCGGT
AGGCGTGTACGGTGGGAGGTCTATATAAGCAGAGCTCTCTGGCTAACTAGAGAACCCACTGCTTACTGGC
TTATCGAAATTAATACGACTCACTATAGGGAGACCCAAGCTGGAGACCATGGCGTCCGACGACAAGAAGA
AAACCGTGGATGATGTAATAAAGGAACAGAATCGAGAGTTACGAGGTACACAGAGGGCTATAATCAGAGA
TCGAGCAGCTTTAGAGAAACAAGAAAAACAGCTGGAATTAGAAATTAAGAAAATGGCCAAGATTGGTAAT
GGAGGTTCAGGTTCAGGTGGAGGATCCAAGATGGCTGGAGCAATGTCTACCACAGCAAAAACAATGCAGG
CAGTTAACAAGAAGATGGATCCACAAAAGACATTACAAACAATGCAGAATTTCCAGAAGGAAAACATGAA
AATGGAAATGACTGAAGAAATGATCAATGATACACTTGATGACATCTTTGACGGTTCTGATGACGAAGAA
GAAAGCCAGGATATTGTGAATCAAGTTCTTGATGAAATTGGAATTGAAATTTCTGGAAAGATGGCCAAAG
CTCCATCAGCTGCTCGAAGCTTACCATCTGCCTCTACTTCAAAGGCTACAATCTCAGATGAAGAGATTGA
ACGGCAACTCAAGGCTTTAGGAGTAGATGGAGGATCCTACCCATACGACGTCCCAGACTACGCTGGATAC
CCGTATGATGTTCCGGATTACGCTGGCTACCCATATGACGTTCCGGATTACGCTTGAGGGCCCTATTCTA
TAGTGTCACCTAAATGCTAGAGCTCGCTGATCAGCCTCGACTGTGCCTTCTAGTTGCCAGCCATCTGTTG
TTTGCCCCTCCCCCGTGCCTTCCTTGACCCTGGAAGGTGCCACTCCCACTGTCCTTTCCTAATAAAATGA
GGAAATTGCATCGCATTGTCTGAGTAGGTGTCATTCTATTCTGGGGGGTGGGGTGGGGCAGGACAGCAAG
GGGGAGGATTGGGAAGACAATAGCAGGCATGCTGGGGATGCGGTGGGCTCTATGGCTTCTGAGGCGGAAA
GAACCAGCTGGGGCTCTAGGGGGTATCCCC
[124 nt withheld, positions 1851-1974]
C
[91 nt withheld, positions 1976-2066]
A
[49 nt withheld, positions 2068-2116]
CCTTTGACGTTGGAGTCCACGTTCTTT
[37 nt withheld, positions 2144-2180]
ACCCTATCTCGGTCTATTCTTTTGATTTATAAGGGATTTTGCCGATTTCGGCCTATTGGTTAAAAAATGA
GCTGATTTAACAAAAATTTAACGCGAATTAATTCTGTGGAATGTGTGTCAGTTAGGGTGTGGAAAGTCCC
CAGGCTCCCCAGCAGGCAGAAGTATGCAAAGCATGCATCTCAATTAGTCAGCAACCAGGTGTGGAAAGTC
CCCAGGCTCCCCAGCAGGCAGAAGTATGCAAAGCATGCATCTCAATTAGTCAGCAACCATAGTCCCGCCC
CTAACTCCGCCCATCCCGCCCCTAACTCCGCCCAGTTCCGCCCATTCTCCGCCCCATGGCTGACTAATTT
TTTTTATTTATGCAGAGGCCGAGGCCGCCTCTGCCTCTGAGCTATTCCAGAAGTAGTGAGGAGGCTTTTT
TGGAGGCCTAGGCTTTTGCAAAAAGCTCCCGGGAGCTTGTATATCCATTTTCGGATCTGATCAAGAGACA
GGATGAGGATCGTTTCGCATGATTGAACAAGATGGATTGCACGCAGGTTCTCCGGCCGCTTGGGTGGAGA
GGCTATTCGGCTATGACTGGGCACAACAGACAATCGGCTGCTCTGATGCCGCCGTGTTCCGGCTGTCAGC
GCAGGGGCGCCCGGTTCTTTTTGTCAAGACCGACCTGTCCGGTGCCCTGAATGAACTGCAGGACGAGGCA
GCGCGGCTATCGTGGCTGGCCACGACGGGCGTTCCTTGCGCAGCTGTGCTCGACGTTGTCACTGAAGCGG
GAAGGGACTGGCTGCTATTGGGCGAAGTGCCGGGGCAGGATCTCCTGTCATCTCACCTTGCTCCTGCCGA
GAAAGTATCCATCATGGCTGATGCAATGCGGCGGCTGCATACGCTTGATCCGGCTACCTGCCCATTCGAC
CACCAAGCGAAACATCGCATCGAGCGAGCACGTACTCGGATGGAAGCCGGTCTTGTCGATCAGGATGATC
TGGACGAAGAGCATCAGGGGCTCGCGCCAGCCGAACTGTTCGCCAGGCTCAAGGCGCGCATGCCCGACGG
CGAGGATCTCGTCGTGACCCATGGCGATGCCTGCTTGCCGAATATCATGGTGGAAAATGGCCGCTTTTCT
GGATTCATCGACTGTGGCCGGCTGGGTGTGGCGGACCGCTATCAGGACATAGCGTTGGCTACCCGTGATA
TTGCTGAAGAGCTTGGCGGCGAATGGGCTGACCGCTTCCTCGTGCTTTACGGTATCGCCGCTCCCGATTC
GCAGCGCATCGCCTTCTATCGCCTTCTTGACGAGTTCTTCTGAGCGGGACTCTGGGGTTCGAAATGACCG
ACCAAGCGACGCCCAACCTGCCATCACGAGATTTCGATTCCACCGCCGCCTTCTATGAAAGGTTGGGCTT
CGGAATCGTTTTCCGGGACGCCGGCTGGATGATCCTCCAGCGCGGGGATCTCATGCTGGAGTTCTTCGCC
CACCCCAACTTGTTTATTGCAGCTTATAATGGTTACAAATAAAGCAATAGCATCACAAATTTCACAAATA
AAGCATTTTTTTCACTGCATTCTAGTTGTGGTTTGTCCAAACTCATCAATGTATCTTATCATGTCTGTAT
ACCGTCGACCTCTAGCTAGAGCTTGGCGTAATCATGGTCATAGCTGTTTCCTGTGTGAAATTGTTATCCG
CTCACAATTCCACACAACATACGAGCCGGAAGCATAAAGTGTAAAGCCTGGGGTGCCTAATGAGTGAGCT
AACTCACATTAATTGCGTTGCGCTCACTGCCCGCTTTCCAGTCGGGAAACCTGTCGTGCCAGCTGCATTA
ATGAATCGGCCAACGCGCGGGGAGAGGCGGTTTGCGTATTGGGCGCTCTTCCGCTTCCTCGCTCACTGAC
TCGCTGCGCTCGGTCGTTCGGCTGCGGCGAGCGGTATCAGCTCACTCAAAGGCGGTAATACGGTTATCCA
CAGAATCAGGGGATAACGCAGGAAAGAACATGTGAGCAAAAGGCCAGCAAAAGGCCAGGAACCGTAAAAA
GGCCGCGTTGCTGGCGTTTTTCCATAGGCTCCGCCCCCCTGACGAGCATCACAAAAATCGACGCTCAAGT
CAGAGGTGGCGAAACCCGACAGGACTATAAAGATACCAGGCGTTTCCCCCTGGAAGCTCCCTCGTGCGCT
CTCCTGTTCCGACCCTGCCGCTTACCGGATACCTGTCCGCCTTTCTCCCTTCGGGAAGCGTGGCGCTTTC
TCATAGCTCACGCTGTAGGTATCTCAGTTCGGTGTAGGTCGTTCGCTCCAAGCTGGGCTGTGTGCACGAA
CCCCCCGTTCAGCCCGACCGCTGCGCCTTATCCGGTAACTATCGTCTTGAGTCCAACCCGGTAAGACACG
ACTTATCGCCACTGGCAGCAGCCACTGGTAACAGGATTAGCAGAGCGAGGTATGTAGGCGGTGCTACAGA
GTTCTTGAAGTGGTGGCCTAACTACGGCTACACTAGAAGAACAGTATTTGGTATCTGCGCTCTGCTGAAG
CCAGTTACCTTCGGAAAAAGAGTTGGTAGCTCTTGATCCGGCAAACAAACCACCGCTGGTAGCGGTGGTT
TTTTTGTTTGCAAGCAGCAGATTACGCGCAGAAAAAAAGGATCTCAAGAAGATCCTTTGATCTTTTCTAC
GGGGTCTGACGCTCAGTGGAACGAAAACTCACGTTAAGGGATTTTGGTCATGAGATTATCAAAAAGGATC
TTCACCTAGATCCTTTTAAATTAAAAATGAAGTTTTAAATCAATCTAAAGTATATATGAGTAAACTTGGT
CTGACAGTTACCAATGCTTAATCAGTGAGGCACCTATCTCAGCGATCTGTCTATTTCGTTCATCCATAGT
TGCCTGACTCCCCGTCGTGTAGATAACTACGATACGGGAGGGCTTACCATCTGGCCCCAGTGCTGCAATG
ATACCGCGAGACCCACGCTCACCGGCTCCAGATTTATCAGCAATAAACCAGCCAGCCGGAAGGGCCGAGC
GCAGAAGTGGTCCTGCAACTTTATCCGCCTCCATCCAGTCTATTAATTGTTGCCGGGAAGCTAGAGTAAG
TAGTTCGCCAGTTAATAGTTTGCGCAACGTTGTTGCCATTGCTACAGGCATCGTGGTGTCACGCTCGTCG
TTTGGTATGGCTTCATTCAGCTCCGGTTCCCAACGATCAAGGCGAGTTACATGATCCCCCATGTTGTGCA
AAAAAGCGGTTAGCTCCTTCGGTCCTCCGATCGTTGTCAGAAGTAAGTTGGCCGCAGTGTTATCACTCAT
GGTTATGGCAGCACTGCATAATTCTCTTACTGTCATGCCATCCGTAAGATGCTTTTCTGTGACTGGTGAG
TACTCAACCAAGTCATTCTGAGAATAGTGTATGCGGCGACCGAGTTGCTCTTGCCCGGCGTCAATACGGG
ATAATACCGCGCCACATAGCAGAACTTTAAAAGTGCTCATCATTGGAAAACGTTCTTCGGGGCGAAAACT
CTCAAGGATCTTACCGCTGTTGAGATCCAGTTCGATGTAACCCACTCGTGCACCCAACTGATCTTCAGCA
TCTTTTACTTTCACCAGCGTTTCTGGGTGAGCAAAAACAGGAAGGCAAAATGCCGCAAAAAAGGGAATAA
GGGCGACACGGAAATGTTGAATACTCATACTCTTCCTTTTTCAATATTATTGAAGCATTTATCAGGGTTA
TTGTCTCATGAGCGGATACATATTTGAATGTATTTAGAAAAATAAACAAATAGGGGTTCCGCGCACATTT
CCCCGAAAAGTGCCACCTGACGTCGACGGATCGGGA
Features (pLannotate 1.2.2; 22 found; start..end, strand, type, name):
     16..68      -  misc_feature   bom (fragment): basis of mobility region from pBR322
    223..602     +  enhancer       CMV enhancer: human cytomegalovirus immediate early enhancer
    603..806     +  promoter       CMV promoter: human cytomegalovirus (CMV) immediate early promoter
    802..835     +  LTR            5' LTR (truncated) (fragment): truncated 5' long terminal repeat (LTR) from HIV-1
    851..869     +  promoter       T7 promoter: promoter for bacteriophage T7 RNA polymerase
    889..1428    +  CDS            CHMP2B (fragment): CHM2B_HUMAN - Experimental evidence at protein level: Swiss-Prot protein existence level 1. Probable core component of the endosomal sorting required for transport complex III (ESCRT-III) which is involved in multivesicular bodies (MVBs) formation and sorting of endosomal cargo proteins into MVBs. MVBs contain intraluminal vesicles (ILVs) that are generated by invagination and scission from the limiting membrane of the endosome and mostly are delivered to lysosomes enabling degradation of membrane proteins, such as stimulated growth factor receptors, lysosomal enzymes and lipids. The MVB pathw
   1501..1524    +  CDS            3xHA (fragment): three tandem HA epitope tags
   1537..1555    -  promoter       SP6 promoter: promoter for bacteriophage SP6 RNA polymerase
   1581..1805    +  polyA_signal   bGH poly(A) signal: bovine growth hormone polyadenylation signal
   1809..1830    +  promoter       SV40 promoter (fragment): SV40 enhancer and early promoter
   1851..2279    +  rep_origin     f1 ori (sequence partly withheld): f1 bacteriophage origin of replication; arrow indicates direction of (+) strand synthesis
   2293..2622    +  promoter       SV40 promoter: SV40 enhancer and early promoter
   2689..3480    +  CDS            neo: KKA2_KLEPN - Also known as kan, nptII. Experimental evidence at protein level: Swiss-Prot protein existence level 1. Resistance to kanamycin, neomycin, paromomycin, ribostamycin, butirosin and gentamicin B. From Klebsiella pneumoniae.
   3504..3662    +  CDS            ble (fragment): BLE_KLEPN - Experimental evidence at protein level: Swiss-Prot protein existence level 1. Binding protein with a strong affinity to the bleomycin family of antibiotics. Binds to CL990; an antimitotic-antibiotic compound. From Klebsiella pneumoniae.
   3657..3778    +  polyA_signal   SV40 poly(A) signal: SV40 polyadenylation signal
   3851..3867    -  protein_bind   lac operator: The lac repressor binds to the lac operator to inhibit transcription in E. coli. This inhibition can be relieved by adding lactose or isopropyl-β-D-thiogalactopyranoside (IPTG). lac repressor encoded by lacI
   3875..3905    -  promoter       lac promoter: promoter for the E. coli lac operon
   3920..3941    -  protein_bind   CAP binding site: CAP binding activates transcription in the presence of cAMP. E. coli catabolite activator protein
   3954..4046    -  CDS            lacI (fragment): lac repressor; lacI; The lac repressor binds to the lac operator to inhibit transcription in E. coli. This inhibition can be relieved by adding lactose or isopropyl-β-D-thiogalactopyranoside (IPTG).
   4229..4817    -  rep_origin     ori: high-copy-number ColE1/pMB1/pBR322/pUC origin of replication
   4988..5848    -  CDS            AmpR: β-lactamase; bla; confers resistance to ampicillin, carbenicillin, and related antibiotics
   5849..5953    -  promoter       AmpR promoter: bla
