[The description below was written by a language model from this plasmid's Addgene catalogue record and pLannotate feature annotations shown in this document.]
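Description:
pCMV CHMP2B-L4D F5D-d55-96-3xHA (Δα2) is a mammalian expression plasmid built on the pHM6 backbone, with a full sequenced length of about 6.0 kb. It is propagated in E. coli as a high-copy plasmid through a ColE1/pUC-type origin and selected with ampicillin via the β-lactamase gene and its native promoter. An f1 origin is also present. A second cassette, consisting of the SV40 enhancer/early promoter, the neo (nptII) coding sequence and an SV40 polyadenylation signal, is the standard arrangement for G418 selection of stably transfected mammalian cells. The annotation also picks up small backbone remnants (fragments of ble, lacI, bom and a short HIV-1 LTR-like match, plus the lac promoter and operator) that have no evident role in the design.

The payload is human CHMP2B, a core subunit of the ESCRT-III membrane remodelling complex involved in multivesicular body formation. It is transcribed from the CMV immediate-early enhancer and promoter and terminated by the bovine growth hormone poly(A) signal. The coding sequence carries the point substitutions L4D and F5D near the N terminus together with an internal deletion of residues 55–96, which the construct name designates as removal of helix α2. A C-terminal 3xHA tag allows detection or immunoprecipitation; the feature table annotates only part of this tag. T7 and SP6 promoters flank the insert and can serve for in vitro transcription or as sequencing primer sites. The plasmid comes from a study of how α-synuclein aggregates inhibit ESCRT-III through sequestration and degradation. The record does not state the specific experimental role of this mutant.
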