Addgene plasmid #232005: pCMV CHMP2B-L4D F5D-d55-96-3xHA (Δα2)
Depositing lab: Franz-Ulrich Hartl. Publication: alpha-Synuclein aggregates inhibit ESCRT-III through sequestration and collateral degradation. Sitron CS, Trinkaus VA, Galesic A, Garhammer M, Yuste-Checa P, Dransfeld U, Feigenbutz D, Zhang J, Ivashko L, Dudanova I, Harper JW, Hartl FU. Mol Cell. 2025 Sep 18;85(18):3505-3523.e17. doi: 10.1016/j.molcel.2025.08.022. Epub 2025 Sep 10. PubMed 40934925.
Backbone
  Vector backbone: pHM6
  Backbone size w/o insert (bp): 5450
  Vector type: Mammalian Expression
Growth in bacteria
  Bacterial resistance: Ampicillin, 100 μg/mL
  Growth temperature: 37°C
  Growth strain: DH5alpha
  Copy number: High Copy
Gene/Insert
  Gene/Insert name: CHMP2B
  Species: H. sapiens (human)
  Mutation: L4D F5D Δ55-96
  Entrez Gene: CHMP2B (a.k.a. ALS17, CHMP2.5, DMT1, FTDALS7, VPS2-2, VPS2B)
  Tag / fusion protein: 3xHA (C terminal on insert)
  Cloning method: Gibson Cloning
Terms and licenses: Academic/Nonprofit Terms; Industry Terms: Not Available to Industry
Depositor comments: Please visit https://doi.org/10.1101/2025.01.13.632710 for bioRxiv preprint.
How to cite: pCMV CHMP2B-L4D F5D-d55-96-3xHA (Δα2) was a gift from Franz-Ulrich Hartl (Addgene plasmid # 232005 ; http://n2t.net/addgene:232005 ; RRID:Addgene_232005)
